Addgene plasmid #143265: TFORF1406
Purpose: Lentiviral vector for overexpressing transcription factor ORFs with unique 24-bp barcodes. Barcodes facilitate identification of transcription factors in pooled screens.
Depositing lab: Feng Zhang. Depositing organization: Broad Institute. Publication: A transcription factor atlas of directed differentiation. Joung J, Ma S, Tay T, Geiger-Schuller KR, Kirchgatterer PC, Verdine VK, Guo B, Arias-Garcia MA, Allen WE, Singh A, Kuksenko O, Abudayyeh OO, Gootenberg JS, Fu Z, Macrae RK, Buenrostro JD, Regev A, Zhang F. Cell. 2023 Jan 5;186(1):209-229.e26. doi: 10.1016/j.cell.2022.11.026. PubMed 36608654.
Backbone
  Vector backbone: pLX_TRC317
  Backbone manufacturer: Broad Institute Genetic Perturbation Platform
  Backbone size w/o insert (bp): 8264
  Vector type: Mammalian Expression, Lentiviral
  Selectable markers: Puromycin
Growth in bacteria
  Bacterial resistance: Ampicillin, 100 μg/mL
  Growth temperature: 37°C
  Growth strain: NEB Stable
  Copy number: High Copy
Gene/Insert
  Gene/Insert name: ZNF565
  Species: H. sapiens (human)
  Insert size (bp): 1601
  Entrez Gene: ZNF565
  Promoter: EF1a
  Cloning method: Unknown
  Sequencing primers: 5′ GGGTGGAGACTGAAGTTAGGCCAG; 3′ CACATAGCGTAAAAGGAGCAACATAG
Terms and licenses: Academic/Nonprofit Terms; Industry Terms: Not Available to Industry
Depositor comments: NM_152477,NM_001042474,XM_011526514,XM_011526512,XM_017026341,ENST00000304116,ENST00000392173 . The transcription factor ORF portion of this plasmid was synthesized by Genewiz. Please test multiple small colonies in case of plasmid recombination. To make this collection available in a timely manner, a portion of this collection was not fully sequenced by Addgene. If an Addgene verified full plasmid sequence is not available, please contact us prior to placing an order to request the full sequence.
How to cite: TFORF1406 was a gift from Feng Zhang (Addgene plasmid # 143265 ; http://n2t.net/addgene:143265 ; RRID:Addgene_143265)
