[The description below was written by a language model from this plasmid's Addgene catalogue record and pLannotate feature annotations shown in this document.]
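Description:
TFORF1406 is a lentiviral mammalian expression plasmid built on the pLX_TRC317 backbone and carrying the human zinc-finger gene ZNF565 as its open reading frame. It belongs to a barcoded transcription factor ORF collection in which each clone pairs one ORF with a unique 24-bp barcode, so that the factor delivered to a cell can be identified by sequencing in pooled overexpression screens. In bacteria the plasmid is maintained through a high-copy ColE1/pUC-type origin and ampicillin resistance (AmpR with its own promoter). An f1 origin and remnants of lac, T7 and T3 cloning-vector sequence are also present. The depositor notes that the plasmid can recombine, as is common for LTR-containing vectors.

The viral cassette has a third-generation, self-inactivating layout. An RSV promoter drives a truncated HIV-1 5' LTR, followed by the Ψ packaging signal with a partial gag sequence, the Rev response element for nuclear export of the genomic RNA, and a cPPT/CTS. The cassette ends in a ΔU3 3' LTR followed by an SV40 polyadenylation signal. Within the transferred region, an SV40 early promoter/origin segment precedes the puromycin N-acetyltransferase gene, allowing selection of transduced cells. Downstream, the EF-1α promoter drives ZNF565, with a WPRE after the insert to enhance transcript stability and expression. The automated annotation labels only the first part of the roughly 1.6 kb insert as ZNF565, and it does not annotate the barcode, which presumably lies in the unannotated stretch between the ORF and the WPRE. A short U6 promoter fragment is also detected in that interval. The 9,865-nt sequenced record matches the stated backbone plus insert size.
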