Features (pLannotate 1.2.2; 31 found; start..end, strand, type, name):
      5..231     +  promoter       RSV promoter: Rous sarcoma virus enhancer/promoter
    232..412     +  LTR            5' LTR (truncated): truncated 5' long terminal repeat (LTR) from HIV-1
    459..584     +  misc_feature   HIV-1 Ψ: packaging signal of human immunodeficiency virus type 1
    568..931     +  CDS            HIV-1 gag (fragment): gag protein from human immunodeficiency virus 1; gag
   1077..1310    +  misc_feature   RRE: The Rev response element (RRE) of HIV-1 allows for Rev-dependent mRNA export from the nucleus to the cytoplasm.
   1687..1713    +  CDS            Rev (fragment): human immunodeficiency virus 1 (HIV-1) Rev protein; rev; enhances nuclear export of unspliced and incompletely spliced viral mRNAs
   1720..1743    +  promoter       SV40 promoter (fragment): SV40 early promoter
   1744..1815    +  promoter       SV40 promoter (fragment): SV40 enhancer and early promoter
   1839..1974    +  rep_origin     SV40 ori: SV40 origin of replication
   2020..2616    +  CDS            PuroR (fragment): puromycin N-acetyltransferase; pac from Streptomyces; confers resistance to puromycin
   2665..2782    +  misc_feature   cPPT/CTS: central polypurine tract and central termination sequence of HIV-1
   2847..2913    +  CDS            small t antigen (fragment): SV40 (simian virus 40) small t antigen
   2920..4098    +  promoter       EF-1α promoter: strong constitutive promoter for human elongation factor EF-1α
   4115..4681    +  CDS            ZNF565 (fragment): ZN565_HUMAN - Experimental evidence at transcript level: Swiss-Prot protein existence level 2. May be involved in transcriptional regulation. From Homo sapiens (Human).
   5627..5680    +  promoter       U6 promoter (fragment): RNA polymerase III promoter for human U6 snRNA
   5722..6310    +  misc_feature   WPRE: woodchuck hepatitis virus posttranscriptional regulatory element
   6361..6380    +  misc_feature   cPPT/CTS (fragment): central polypurine tract and central termination sequence of HIV-1
   6382..6615    +  LTR            3' LTR (ΔU3): self-inactivating 3' long terminal repeat (LTR) from HIV-1
   6693..6814    +  polyA_signal   SV40 poly(A) signal: SV40 polyadenylation signal
   6854..6989    +  rep_origin     SV40 ori: SV40 origin of replication
   7010..7028    -  promoter       T7 promoter: promoter for bacteriophage T7 RNA polymerase
   7036..7191    +  CDS            lacZα (fragment): LacZα fragment of β-galactosidase; lacZ fragment
   7196..7624    +  rep_origin     f1 ori (sequence partly withheld): f1 bacteriophage origin of replication; arrow indicates direction of (+) strand synthesis
   7677..7781    +  promoter       AmpR promoter: bla
   7782..8642    +  CDS            AmpR: β-lactamase; bla; confers resistance to ampicillin, carbenicillin, and related antibiotics
   8813..9401    +  rep_origin     ori: high-copy-number ColE1/pMB1/pBR322/pUC origin of replication
   9584..9676    +  CDS            lacI (fragment): lac repressor; lacI; The lac repressor binds to the lac operator to inhibit transcription in E. coli. This inhibition can be relieved by adding lactose or isopropyl-β-D-thiogalactopyranoside (IPTG).
   9689..9710    +  protein_bind   CAP binding site: CAP binding activates transcription in the presence of cAMP. E. coli catabolite activator protein
   9725..9755    +  promoter       lac promoter: promoter for the E. coli lac operon
   9763..9779    +  protein_bind   lac operator: The lac repressor binds to the lac operator to inhibit transcription in E. coli. This inhibition can be relieved by adding lactose or isopropyl-β-D-thiogalactopyranoside (IPTG). lac repressor encoded by lacI
   9824..9842    +  promoter       T3 promoter: promoter for bacteriophage T3 RNA polymerase
>Addgene plasmid #143265 | TFORF1406 | addgene full sequence | sequence record 396127 | Addgene NGS Result
TTAATGTAGTCTTATGCAATACTCTTGTAGTCTTGCAACATGGTAACGATGAGTTAGCAACATGCCTTAC
AAGGAGAGAAAAAGCACCGTGCATGCCGATTGGTGGAAGTAAGGTGGTACGATCGTGCCTTATTAGGAAG
GCAACAGACGGGTCTGACATGGATTGGACGAACCACTGAATTGCCGCATTGCAGAGATATTGTATTTAAG
TGCCTAGCTCGATACATAAACGGGTCTCTCTGGTTAGACCAGATCTGAGCCTGGGAGCTCTCTGGCTAAC
TAGGGAACCCACTGCTTAAGCCTCAATAAAGCTTGCCTTGAGTGCTTCAAGTAGTGTGTGCCCGTCTGTT
GTGTGACTCTGGTAACTAGAGATCCCTCAGACCCTTTTAGTCAGTGTGGAAAATCTCTAGCAGTGGCGCC
CGAACAGGGACTTGAAAGCGAAAGGGAAACCAGAGGAGCTCTCTCGACGCAGGACTCGGCTTGCTGAAGC
GCGCACGGCAAGAGGCGAGGGGCGGCGACTGGTGAGTACGCCAAAAATTTTGACTAGCGGAGGCTAGAAG
GAGAGAGATGGGTGCGAGAGCGTCAGTATTAAGCGGGGGAGAATTAGATCGCGATGGGAAAAAATTCGGT
TAAGGCCAGGGGGAAAGAAAAAATATAAATTAAAACATATAGTATGGGCAAGCAGGGAGCTAGAACGATT
CGCAGTTAATCCTGGCCTGTTAGAAACATCAGAAGGCTGTAGACAAATACTGGGACAGCTACAACCATCC
CTTCAGACAGGATCAGAAGAACTTAGATCATTATATAATACAGTAGCAACCCTCTATTGTGTGCATCAAA
GGATAGAGATAAAAGACACCAAGGAAGCTTTAGACAAGATAGAGGAAGAGCAAAACAAAAGTAAGACCAC
CGCACAGCAAGCGGCCGCTGATCTTCAGACCTGGAGGAGGAGATATGAGGGACAATTGGAGAAGTGAATT
ATATAAATATAAAGTAGTAAAAATTGAACCATTAGGAGTAGCACCCACCAAGGCAAAGAGAAGAGTGGTG
CAGAGAGAAAAAAGAGCAGTGGGAATAGGAGCTTTGTTCCTTGGGTTCTTGGGAGCAGCAGGAAGCACTA
TGGGCGCAGCGTCAATGACGCTGACGGTACAGGCCAGACAATTATTGTCTGGTATAGTGCAGCAGCAGAA
CAATTTGCTGAGGGCTATTGAGGCGCAACAGCATCTGTTGCAACTCACAGTCTGGGGCATCAAGCAGCTC
CAGGCAAGAATCCTGGCTGTGGAAAGATACCTAAAGGATCAACAGCTCCTGGGGATTTGGGGTTGCTCTG
GAAAACTCATTTGCACCACTGCTGTGCCTTGGAATGCTAGTTGGAGTAATAAATCTCTGGAACAGATTTG
GAATCACACGACCTGGATGGAGTGGGACAGAGAAATTAACAATTACACAAGCTTAATACACTCCTTAATT
GAAGAATCGCAAAACCAGCAAGAAAAGAATGAACAAGAATTATTGGAATTAGATAAATGGGCAAGTTTGT
GGAATTGGTTTAACATAACAAATTGGCTGTGGTATATAAAATTATTCATAATGATAGTAGGAGGCTTGGT
AGGTTTAAGAATAGTTTTTGCTGTACTTTCTATAGTGAATAGAGTTAGGCAGGGATATTCACCATTATCG
TTTCAGACCCACCTCCCAACCCCGAGGGGACCCATGCATTGCATCTCAATTAGTCAGCAACCAGGTGTGG
AAAGTCCCCAGGCTCCCCAGCAGGCAGAAGTATGCAAAGCATGCGTCTCAATTAGTCAGCAACCATAGTC
CCGCCCCTAACTCCGCCCATCCCGCCCCTAACTCCGCCCAGTTCCGCCCATTCTCCGCCCCATGGCTGAC
TAATTTTTTTTATTTATGCAGAGGCCGAGGCCGCCTCGGCCTCTGAGCTATTCCAGAAGTAGTGAGGAGG
CTTTTTTGGAGGCCTAGGCTTTTGCAAAAAGCTTTCTAGAGGTACCACCGGAGCTTACCATGACCGAGTA
CAAGCCCACGGTGCGCCTCGCCACCCGCGACGACGTCCCCAGGGCCGTACGCACCCTCGCCGCCGCGTTC
GCCGACTACCCCGCCACGCGCCACACCGTCGATCCGGACCGCCACATCGAGCGGGTCACCGAGCTGCAAG
AACTCTTCCTCACGCGCGTCGGGCTCGACATCGGCAAGGTGTGGGTCGCGGACGACGGCGCCGCCGTGGC
GGTCTGGACCACGCCGGAGAGCGTCGAAGCGGGGGCGGTGTTCGCCGAGATCGGCCCGCGCATGGCCGAG
TTGAGCGGTTCCCGGCTGGCCGCGCAGCAACAGATGGAAGGCCTCCTGGCGCCGCACCGGCCCAAGGAGC
CCGCGTGGTTCCTGGCCACCGTCGGCGTCTCGCCCGACCACCAGGGCAAGGGTCTGGGCAGCGCCGTCGT
GCTCCCCGGAGTGGAGGCGGCCGAGCGCGCCGGGGTGCCCGCCTTCCTGGAGACCTCCGCGCCCCGCAAC
CTCCCCTTCTACGAGCGGCTCGGCTTCACCGTCACCGCCGACGTCGAGGTGCCCGAAGGACCGCGCACCT
GGTGCATGACCCGCAAGCCCGGTGCCAGTTAACGAATTCTAGATCTTGAGACAAATGGCAGTATTCATCC
ACAATTTTAAAAGAAAAGGGGGGATTGGGGGGTACAGTGCAGGGGAAAGAATAGTAGACATAATAGCAAC
AGACATACAAACTAAAGAATTACAAAAACAAATTACAAAAATTCAAAATTTTCGGGTTTATTACAGGGAC
AGCAGAGATCCACTTTGGCGCCGGCTCGAGGCCTGCAGGTGCAAAGATGGATAAAGTTTTAAACAGAGAG
GAATCTTTGCAGCTAATGGACCTTCTAGGTCTTGAAAGGAGTGGGAATTGGCTCCGGTGCCCGTCAGTGG
GCAGAGCGCACATCGCCCACAGTCCCCGAGAAGTTGGGGGGAGGGGTCGGCAATTGAACCGGTGCCTAGA
GAAGGTGGCGCGGGGTAAACTGGGAAAGTGATGTCGTGTACTGGCTCCGCCTTTTTCCCGAGGGTGGGGG
AGAACCGTATATAAGTGCAGTAGTCGCCGTGAACGTTCTTTTTCGCAACGGGTTTGCCGCCAGAACACAG
GTAAGTGCCGTGTGTGGTTCCCGCGGGCCTGGCCTCTTTACGGGTTATGGCCCTTGCGTGCCTTGAATTA
CTTCCACCTGGCTGCAGTACGTGATTCTTGATCCCGAGCTTCGGGTTGGAAGTGGGTGGGAGAGTTCGAG
GCCTTGCGCTTAAGGAGCCCCTTCGCCTCGTGCTTGAGTTGAGGCCTGGCCTGGGCGCTGGGGCCGCCGC
GTGCGAATCTGGTGGCACCTTCGCGCCTGTCTCGCTGCTTTCGATAAGTCTCTAGCCATTTAAAATTTTT
GATGACCTGCTGCGACGCTTTTTTTCTGGCAAGATAGTCTTGTAAATGCGGGCCAAGATCTGCACACTGG
TATTTCGGTTTTTGGGGCCGCGGGCGGCGACGGGGCCCGTGCGTCCCAGCGCACATGTTCGGCGAGGCGG
GGCCTGCGAGCGCGGCCACCGAGAATCGGACGGGGGTAGTCTCAAGCTGGCCGGCCTGCTCTGGTGCCTG
GCCTCGCGCCGCCGTGTATCGCCCCGCCCTGGGCGGCAAGGCTGGCCCGGTCGGCACCAGTTGCGTGAGC
GGAAAGATGGCCGCTTCCCGGCCCTGCTGCAGGGAGCTCAAAATGGAGGACGCGGCGCTCGGGAGAGCGG
GCGGGTGAGTCACCCACACAAAGGAAAAGGGCCTTTCCGTCCTCAGCCGTCGCTTCATGTGACTCCACGG
AGTACCGGGCGCCGTCCAGGCACCTCGATTAGTTCTCGAGCTTTTGGAGTACGTCGTCTTTAGGTTGGGG
GGAGGGGTTTTATGCGATGGAGTTTCCCCACACTGAGTGGGTGGAGACTGAAGTTAGGCCAGCTTGGCAC
TTGATGTAATTCTCCTTGGAATTTGCCCTTTTTGAGTTTGGATCTTGGTTCATTCTCAAGCCTCAGACAG
TGGTTCAAAGTTTTTTTCTTCCATTTCAGGTGTCGTGAGGCTAGCACCGCCACCATGGCCCAGGGACTGG
TGACATTCAGGGACGTGGCCATAGAGTTCTCTCTGGAAGAATGGAAGTGCCTGGAACCTGCTCAGAGGGA
CTTGTACAGGGAGGTGACTCTGGAGAACTTTGGTCACTTGGCCTCACTAGGACTCTCCATTTCTAAGCCT
GATGTCGTCTCCTTATTGGAGCAAGGGAAAGAGCCCTGGATGATTGCAAATGATGTGACAGGACCATGGT
GCCCAGACTTGGAGTCCAGGTGTGAGAAATTTCTACAAAAAGACATTTTTGAAATCGGGGCATTCAACTG
GGAGATAATGGAAAGCCTTAAATGCAGTGACCTGGAGGGCTCCGATTTTAGAGCTGACTGGGAATGCGAA
GGCCAGTTTGAGAGACAAGTCAATGAAGAGTGCTATTTTAAGCAAGTGAACGTCACCTATGGACATATGC
CCGTGTTCCAGCATCACACGTCTCACACTGTACGTCAGAGCAGGGAGACTGGTGAGAAACTGATGGAATG
TCATGAATGTGGGAAAGCATTTAGCCGTGGCTCACACCTTATTCAACATCAGAAAATTCACACTGGTGAA
AAACCCTTTGGATGTAAGGAATGTGGGAAGGCCTTCAGCCGTGCCTCACACCTTGTTCAGCATCAGAGAA
TTCACACGGGTGAGAAACCTTATGACTGTAAGGACTGTGGGAAGGCCTTTGGTCGTACATCAGAACTTAT
TCTACATCAGAGACTTCATACTGGTGTCAAACCTTATGAATGTAAAGAATGTGGGAAGACCTTTAGGCAG
CATTCACAGCTGATTCTGCATCAAAGAACTCACACAGGCGAGAAACCCTACGTATGTAAAGACTGTGGCA
AGGCTTTCATTCGTGGCTCCCAACTCACTGTGCATCGGAGAATCCACACAGGGGCCAGACCCTATGAGTG
TAAAGAATGCGGGAAAGCCTTTAGACAGCACTCACAGCTGACTGTACACCAGCGAATCCACACTGGTGAG
AAACCCTACGAGTGTAAGGAATGCGGAAAGGGCTTTATTCACAGCTCAGAAGTTACTCGACATCAAAGAA
TTCATTCTGGGGAGAAACCCTATGAGTGTAAGGAATGTGGGAAGGCCTTCAGACAGCACGCACAGCTCAC
ACGACATCAGAGAGTCCATACTGGCGACAGACCCTATGAATGTAAGGACTGCGGGAAGGCATTTAGTCGT
AGCTCATACCTCATTCAACATCAAAGAATTCATACAGGTGACAAACCCTACGAATGTAAGGAATGTGGGA
AGGCCTTTATTCGTGTTTCACAACTGACTCATCATCAGCGAATTCACACTTGTGAGAAACCCTATGAATG
CAGGGAGTGTGGAATGGCCTTTATTCGTAGTTCACAACTTACCGAACATCAGAGAATTCATCCTGGTATC
AAACCTTACGAATGTAGAGAGTGTGGGCAGGCATTTATTCTTGGCTCACAACTCATTGAACACTACAGAA
TTCATACTGGTTAGTAATGAACTAGTCCGTAACTTGAAAGTATTTCGATTTCTTGGCTTTATATATCTTG
TGGAAAGGACGACGAACAACCTCTGCACACATCTGGACGCGTTAAGTCGACAATCAACCTCTGGATTACA
AAATTTGTGAAAGATTGACTGGTATTCTTAACTATGTTGCTCCTTTTACGCTATGTGGATACGCTGCTTT
AATGCCTTTGTATCATGCTATTGCTTCCCGTATGGCTTTCATTTTCTCCTCCTTGTATAAATCCTGGTTG
CTGTCTCTTTATGAGGAGTTGTGGCCCGTTGTCAGGCAACGTGGCGTGGTGTGCACTGTGTTTGCTGACG
CAACCCCCACTGGTTGGGGCATTGCCACCACCTGTCAGCTCCTTTCCGGGACTTTCGCTTTCCCCCTCCC
TATTGCCACGGCGGAACTCATCGCCGCCTGCCTTGCCCGCTGCTGGACAGGGGCTCGGCTGTTGGGCACT
GACAATTCCGTGGTGTTGTCGGGGAAATCATCGTCCTTTCCTTGGCTGCTCGCCTGTGTTGCCACCTGGA
TTCTGCGCGGGACGTCCTTCTGCTACGTCCCTTCGGCCCTCAATCCAGCGGACCTTCCTTCCCGCGGCCT
GCTGCCGGCTCTGCGGCCTCTTCCGCGTCTTCGCCTTCGCCCTCAGACGAGTCGGATCTCCCTTTGGGCC
GCCTCCCCGCGTCGACTTTAAGACCAATGACTTACAAGGCAGCTGTAGATCTTAGCCACTTTTTAAAAGA
AAAGGGGGGACTGGAAGGGCTAATTCACTCCCAACGAAGACAAGATCTGCTTTTTGCTTGTACTGGGTCT
CTCTGGTTAGACCAGATCTGAGCCTGGGAGCTCTCTGGCTAACTAGGGAACCCACTGCTTAAGCCTCAAT
AAAGCTTGCCTTGAGTGCTTCAAGTAGTGTGTGCCCGTCTGTTGTGTGACTCTGGTAACTAGAGATCCCT
CAGACCCTTTTAGTCAGTGTGGAAAATCTCTAGCAGTACGTATAGTAGTTCATGTCATCTTATTATTCAG
TATTTATAACTTGCAAAGAAATGAATATCAGAGAGTGAGAGGAACTTGTTTATTGCAGCTTATAATGGTT
ACAAATAAAGCAATAGCATCACAAATTTCACAAATAAAGCATTTTTTTCACTGCATTCTAGTTGTGGTTT
GTCCAAACTCATCAATGTATCTTATCATGTCTGGCTCTAGCTATCCCGCCCCTAACTCCGCCCATCCCGC
CCCTAACTCCGCCCAGTTCCGCCCATTCTCCGCCCCATGGCTGACTAATTTTTTTTATTTATGCAGAGGC
CGAGGCCGCCTCGGCCTCTGAGCTATTCCAGAAGTAGTGAGGAGGCTTTTTTGGAGGCCTAGGGACGTAC
CCAATTCGCCCTATAGTGAGTCGTATTACGCGCGCTCACTGGCCGTCGTTTTACAACGTCGTGACTGGGA
AAACCCTGGCGTTACCCAACTTAATCGCCTTGCAGCACATCCCCCTTTCGCCAGCTGGCGTAATAGCGAA
GAGGCCCGCACCGATCGCCCTTCCCAACAGTTGCGCAGCCTGAATGGCGAATGGG
[124 nt withheld, positions 7196-7319]
C
[91 nt withheld, positions 7321-7411]
A
[49 nt withheld, positions 7413-7461]
CCTTTGACGTTGGAGTCCACGTTCTTT
[37 nt withheld, positions 7489-7525]
ACCCTATCTCGGTCTATTCTTTTGATTTATAAGGGATTTTGCCGATTTCGGCCTATTGGTTAAAAAATGA
GCTGATTTAACAAAAATTTAACGCGAATTTTAACAAAATATTAACGCTTACAATTTAGGTGGCACTTTTC
GGGGAAATGTGCGCGGAACCCCTATTTGTTTATTTTTCTAAATACATTCAAATATGTATCCGCTCATGAG
ACAATAACCCTGATAAATGCTTCAATAATATTGAAAAAGGAAGAGTATGAGTATTCAACATTTCCGTGTC
GCCCTTATTCCCTTTTTTGCGGCATTTTGCCTTCCTGTTTTTGCTCACCCAGAAACGCTGGTGAAAGTAA
AAGATGCTGAAGATCAGTTGGGTGCACGAGTGGGTTACATCGAACTGGATCTCAACAGCGGTAAGATCCT
TGAGAGTTTTCGCCCCGAAGAACGTTTTCCAATGATGAGCACTTTTAAAGTTCTGCTATGTGGCGCGGTA
TTATCCCGTATTGACGCCGGGCAAGAGCAACTCGGTCGCCGCATACACTATTCTCAGAATGACTTGGTTG
AGTACTCACCAGTCACAGAAAAGCATCTTACGGATGGCATGACAGTAAGAGAATTATGCAGTGCTGCCAT
AACCATGAGTGATAACACTGCGGCCAACTTACTTCTGACAACGATCGGAGGACCGAAGGAGCTAACCGCT
TTTTTGCACAACATGGGGGATCATGTAACTCGCCTTGATCGTTGGGAACCGGAGCTGAATGAAGCCATAC
CAAACGACGAGCGTGACACCACGATGCCTGTAGCAATGGCAACAACGTTGCGCAAACTATTAACTGGCGA
ACTACTTACTCTAGCTTCCCGGCAACAATTAATAGACTGGATGGAGGCGGATAAAGTTGCAGGACCACTT
CTGCGCTCGGCCCTTCCGGCTGGCTGGTTTATTGCTGATAAATCTGGAGCCGGTGAGCGTGGGTCTCGCG
GTATCATTGCAGCACTGGGGCCAGATGGTAAGCCCTCCCGTATCGTAGTTATCTACACGACGGGGAGTCA
GGCAACTATGGATGAACGAAATAGACAGATCGCTGAGATAGGTGCCTCACTGATTAAGCATTGGTAACTG
TCAGACCAAGTTTACTCATATATACTTTAGATTGATTTAAAACTTCATTTTTAATTTAAAAGGATCTAGG
TGAAGATCCTTTTTGATAATCTCATGACCAAAATCCCTTAACGTGAGTTTTCGTTCCACTGAGCGTCAGA
CCCCGTAGAAAAGATCAAAGGATCTTCTTGAGATCCTTTTTTTCTGCGCGTAATCTGCTGCTTGCAAACA
AAAAAACCACCGCTACCAGCGGTGGTTTGTTTGCCGGATCAAGAGCTACCAACTCTTTTTCCGAAGGTAA
CTGGCTTCAGCAGAGCGCAGATACCAAATACTGTTCTTCTAGTGTAGCCGTAGTTAGGCCACCACTTCAA
GAACTCTGTAGCACCGCCTACATACCTCGCTCTGCTAATCCTGTTACCAGTGGCTGCTGCCAGTGGCGAT
AAGTCGTGTCTTACCGGGTTGGACTCAAGACGATAGTTACCGGATAAGGCGCAGCGGTCGGGCTGAACGG
GGGGTTCGTGCACACAGCCCAGCTTGGAGCGAACGACCTACACCGAACTGAGATACCTACAGCGTGAGCT
ATGAGAAAGCGCCACGCTTCCCGAAGGGAGAAAGGCGGACAGGTATCCGGTAAGCGGCAGGGTCGGAACA
GGAGAGCGCACGAGGGAGCTTCCAGGGGGAAACGCCTGGTATCTTTATAGTCCTGTCGGGTTTCGCCACC
TCTGACTTGAGCGTCGATTTTTGTGATGCTCGTCAGGGGGGCGGAGCCTATGGAAAAACGCCAGCAACGC
GGCCTTTTTACGGTTCCTGGCCTTTTGCTGGCCTTTTGCTCACATGTTCTTTCCTGCGTTATCCCCTGAT
TCTGTGGATAACCGTATTACCGCCTTTGAGTGAGCTGATACCGCTCGCCGCAGCCGAACGACCGAGCGCA
GCGAGTCAGTGAGCGAGGAAGCGGAAGAGCGCCCAATACGCAAACCGCCTCTCCCCGCGCGTTGGCCGAT
TCATTAATGCAGCTGGCACGACAGGTTTCCCGACTGGAAAGCGGGCAGTGAGCGCAACGCAATTAATGTG
AGTTAGCTCACTCATTAGGCACCCCAGGCTTTACACTTTATGCTTCCGGCTCGTATGTTGTGTGGAATTG
TGAGCGGATAACAATTTCACACAGGAAACAGCTATGACCATGATTACGCCAAGCGCGCAATTAACCCTCA
CTAAAGGGAACAAAAGCTGGAGCTGCAAGC
