>Addgene plasmid #143265 | TFORF1406 | depositor partial sequence | sequence record 281933 | Insert
ACCGCCACCATGGCCCAGGGACTGGTGACATTCAGGGACGTGGCCATAGAGTTCTCTCTGGAAGAATGGA
AGTGCCTGGAACCTGCTCAGAGGGACTTGTACAGGGAGGTGACTCTGGAGAACTTTGGTCACTTGGCCTC
ACTAGGACTCTCCATTTCTAAGCCTGATGTCGTCTCCTTATTGGAGCAAGGGAAAGAGCCCTGGATGATT
GCAAATGATGTGACAGGACCATGGTGCCCAGACTTGGAGTCCAGGTGTGAGAAATTTCTACAAAAAGACA
TTTTTGAAATCGGGGCATTCAACTGGGAGATAATGGAAAGCCTTAAATGCAGTGACCTGGAGGGCTCCGA
TTTTAGAGCTGACTGGGAATGCGAAGGCCAGTTTGAGAGACAAGTCAATGAAGAGTGCTATTTTAAGCAA
GTGAACGTCACCTATGGACATATGCCCGTGTTCCAGCATCACACGTCTCACACTGTACGTCAGAGCAGGG
AGACTGGTGAGAAACTGATGGAATGTCATGAATGTGGGAAAGCATTTAGCCGTGGCTCACACCTTATTCA
ACATCAGAAAATTCACACTGGTGAAAAACCCTTTGGATGTAAGGAATGTGGGAAGGCCTTCAGCCGTGCC
TCACACCTTGTTCAGCATCAGAGAATTCACACGGGTGAGAAACCTTATGACTGTAAGGACTGTGGGAAGG
CCTTTGGTCGTACATCAGAACTTATTCTACATCAGAGACTTCATACTGGTGTCAAACCTTATGAATGTAA
AGAATGTGGGAAGACCTTTAGGCAGCATTCACAGCTGATTCTGCATCAAAGAACTCACACAGGCGAGAAA
CCCTACGTATGTAAAGACTGTGGCAAGGCTTTCATTCGTGGCTCCCAACTCACTGTGCATCGGAGAATCC
ACACAGGGGCCAGACCCTATGAGTGTAAAGAATGCGGGAAAGCCTTTAGACAGCACTCACAGCTGACTGT
ACACCAGCGAATCCACACTGGTGAGAAACCCTACGAGTGTAAGGAATGCGGAAAGGGCTTTATTCACAGC
TCAGAAGTTACTCGACATCAAAGAATTCATTCTGGGGAGAAACCCTATGAGTGTAAGGAATGTGGGAAGG
CCTTCAGACAGCACGCACAGCTCACACGACATCAGAGAGTCCATACTGGCGACAGACCCTATGAATGTAA
GGACTGCGGGAAGGCATTTAGTCGTAGCTCATACCTCATTCAACATCAAAGAATTCATACAGGTGACAAA
CCCTACGAATGTAAGGAATGTGGGAAGGCCTTTATTCGTGTTTCACAACTGACTCATCATCAGCGAATTC
ACACTTGTGAGAAACCCTATGAATGCAGGGAGTGTGGAATGGCCTTTATTCGTAGTTCACAACTTACCGA
ACATCAGAGAATTCATCCTGGTATCAAACCTTACGAATGTAGAGAGTGTGGGCAGGCATTTATTCTTGGC
TCACAACTCATTGAACACTACAGAATTCATACTGGTTAGTAATGAACTAGTCCGTAACTTGAAAGTATTT
CGATTTCTTGGCTTTATATATCTTGTGGAAAGGACGACGAACAACCTCTGCACACATCTGG
