>Addgene plasmid #143265 | TFORF1406 | depositor partial sequence | sequence record 281934 | Barcode
CGAACAACCTCTGCACACATCTGG
